>Addgene plasmid #229446 | sgYAP-R-2 | addgene full sequence | sequence record 457748 | Addgene NGS Result
TTAATGTAGTCTTATGCAATACTCTTGTAGTCTTGCAACATGGTAACGATGAGTTAGCAACATGCCTTAC
AAGGAGAGAAAAAGCACCGTGCATGCCGATTGGTGGAAGTAAGGTGGTACGATCGTGCCTTATTAGGAAG
GCAACAGACGGGTCTGACATGGATTGGACGAACCACTGAATTGCCGCATTGCAGAGATATTGTATTTAAG
TGCCTAGCTCGATACATAAACGGGTCTCTCTGGTTAGACCAGATCTGAGCCTGGGAGCTCTCTGGCTAAC
TAGGGAACCCACTGCTTAAGCCTCAATAAAGCTTGCCTTGAGTGCTTCAAGTAGTGTGTGCCCGTCTGTT
GTGTGACTCTGGTAACTAGAGATCCCTCAGACCCTTTTAGTCAGTGTGGAAAATCTCTAGCAGTGGCGCC
CGAACAGGGACTTGAAAGCGAAAGGGAAACCAGAGGAGCTCTCTCGACGCAGGACTCGGCTTGCTGAAGC
GCGCACGGCAAGAGGCGAGGGGCGGCGACTGGTGAGTACGCCAAAAATTTTGACTAGCGGAGGCTAGAAG
GAGAGAGATGGGTGCGAGAGCGTCAGTATTAAGCGGGGGAGAATTAGATCGCGATGGGAAAAAATTCGGT
TAAGGCCAGGGGGAAAGAAAAAATATAAATTAAAACATATAGTATGGGCAAGCAGGGAGCTAGAACGATT
CGCAGTTAATCCTGGCCTGTTAGAAACATCAGAAGGCTGTAGACAAATACTGGGACAGCTACAACCATCC
CTTCAGACAGGATCAGAAGAACTTAGATCATTATATAATACAGTAGCAACCCTCTATTGTGTGCATCAAA
GGATAGAGATAAAAGACACCAAGGAAGCTTTAGACAAGATAGAGGAAGAGCAAAACAAAAGTAAGACCAC
CGCACAGCAAGCGGCCGCTGATCTTCAGACCTGGAGGAGGAGATATGAGGGACAATTGGAGAAGTGAATT
ATATAAATATAAAGTAGTAAAAATTGAACCATTAGGAGTAGCACCCACCAAGGCAAAGAGAAGAGTGGTG
CAGAGAGAAAAAAGAGCAGTGGGAATAGGAGCTTTGTTCCTTGGGTTCTTGGGAGCAGCAGGAAGCACTA
TGGGCGCAGCGTCAATGACGCTGACGGTACAGGCCAGACAATTATTGTCTGGTATAGTGCAGCAGCAGAA
CAATTTGCTGAGGGCTATTGAGGCGCAACAGCATCTGTTGCAACTCACAGTCTGGGGCATCAAGCAGCTC
CAGGCAAGAATCCTGGCTGTGGAAAGATACCTAAAGGATCAACAGCTCCTGGGGATTTGGGGTTGCTCTG
GAAAACTCATTTGCACCACTGCTGTGCCTTGGAATGCTAGTTGGAGTAATAAATCTCTGGAACAGATTTG
GAATCACACGACCTGGATGGAGTGGGACAGAGAAATTAACAATTACACAAGCTTAATACACTCCTTAATT
GAAGAATCGCAAAACCAGCAAGAAAAGAATGAACAAGAATTATTGGAATTAGATAAATGGGCAAGTTTGT
GGAATTGGTTTAACATAACAAATTGGCTGTGGTATATAAAATTATTCATAATGATAGTAGGAGGCTTGGT
AGGTTTAAGAATAGTTTTTGCTGTACTTTCTATAGTGAATAGAGTTAGGCAGGGATATTCACCATTATCG
TTTCAGACCCACCTCCCAACCCCGAGGGGACCCAGAGAGGGCCTATTTCCCATGATTCCTTCATATTTGC
ATATACGATACAAGGCTGTTAGAGAGATAATTAGAATTAATTTGACTGTAAACACAAAGATATTAGTACA
AAATACGTGACGTAGAAAGTAATAATTTCTTGGGTAGTTTGCAGTTTTAAAATTATGTTTTAAAATGGAC
TATCATATGCTTACCGTAACTTGAAAGTATTTCGATTTCTTGGCTTTATATATCTTGTGGAAAGGACGAA
ACACCGGTGCACGATCTGATGCCCGGGTTTCAGAGCTATGCACAAGAGTGCATAGCAAGTTGAAATAAGG
CTAGTCCGTTATCAACTTTGCTGGAAACAGCAAAGTGGCACCGAGTCGGTGCTTTTTTTGCGTGACCGAG
CTTGTCTGCCCGCGCAGTCCACTAGACAGACGCGCAGAGGTCGGGCGGGCCTAGGGCCAATTTCCCATGG
TTCCCTTCATTTGCATATATGATGTAATAAGGTTATGGAGACTATTAAACTTAGCCCTAATCAAACTATA
TGATGATAATGTGTGTGGTACAAAAGGTCATAACTTATTATATACTTTGAAACTTAAAAAAGGGTTACAG
TTTAGTCACCATAACTGTAAAATTTTTTCTATTCTTAGCTTTATATAGTTCTTGAGAGGCCATGTTTATC
GTTGCGGTCAGGTCACGCCGCGTTTAAGAGCTATGCTGGAAACAGCATAGCAAGTTTAAATAAGGCTAGT
CCGTTATCAACTTTGCTGGAAACAGCAAAGTGGCACCGAGTCGGTGCTTTTTTTGAATTCTAGATCTTGA
GACAAATGGCAGTATTCATCCACAATTTTAAAAGAAAAGGGGGGATTGGGGGGTACAGTGCAGGGGAAAG
AATAGTAGACATAATAGCAACAGACATACAAACTAAAGAATTACAAAAACAAATTACAAAAATTCAAAAT
TTTCGGGTTTATTACAGGGACAGCAGAGATCCACTTTGGCGCCGGCTCGAGTGGCTCCGGTGCCCGTCAG
TGGGCAGAGCGCACATCGCCCACAGTCCCCGAGAAGTTGGGGGGAGGGGTCGGCAATTGAACCGGTGCCT
AGAGAAGGTGGCGCGGGGTAAACTGGGAAAGTGATGTCGTGTACTGGCTCCGCCTTTTTCCCGAGGGTGG
GGGAGAACCGTATATAAGTGCAGTAGTCGCCGTGAACGTTCTTTTTCGCAACGGGTTTGCCGCCAGAACA
CAGGTGTCGTGACGCGGGATCCGCCACCATGGATTACAAAGACGATGACGATAAGATGGTGAGCAAGGGC
GAGGAGCTGTTCACCGGGGTGGTGCCCATCCTGGTCGAGCTGGACGGCGACGTAAACGGCCACAAGTTCA
GCGTGTCCGGCGAGGGCGAGGGCGATGCCACCTACGGCAAGCTGACCCTGAAGTTCATCTGCACCACCGG
CAAGCTGCCCGTGCCCTGGCCCACCCTCGTGACCACCCTGACCTACGGCGTGCAGTGCTTCAGCCGCTAC
CCCGACCACATGAAGCAGCACGACTTCTTCAAGTCCGCCATGCCCGAAGGCTACGTCCAGGAGCGCACCA
TCTTCTTCAAGGACGACGGCAACTACAAGACCCGCGCCGAGGTGAAGTTCGAGGGCGACACCCTGGTGAA
CCGCATCGAGCTGAAGGGCATCGACTTCAAGGAGGACGGCAACATCCTGGGGCACAAGCTGGAGTACAAC
TACAACAGCCACAACGTCTATATCATGGCCGACAAGCAGAAGAACGGCATCAAGGTGAACTTCAAGATCC
GCCACAACATCGAGGACGGCAGCGTGCAGCTCGCCGACCACTACCAGCAGAACACCCCCATCGGCGACGG
CCCCGTGCTGCTGCCCGACAACCACTACCTGAGCACCCAGTCCGCCCTGAGCAAAGACCCCAACGAGAAG
CGCGATCACATGGTCCTGCTGGAGTTCGTGACCGCCGCCGGGATCACTCTCGGCATGGACGAGCTGTACA
AGGCTAGCGGCAGCGGCGCCACCAACTTCAGCCTGCTGAAGCAGGCCGGCGACGTGGAGGAGAACCCCGG
CCCCATGAAGACCTTCAACATCTCTCAGCAGGACCTTGAGCTGGTGGAAGTTGCCACTGAGAAAATCACC
ATGCTCTATGAGGACAACAAGCACCATGTTGGTGCTGCCATCAGGACCAAGACAGGAGAAATCATCTCTG
CTGTCCACATTGAAGCCTACATTGGCAGGGTCACTGTGTGTGCAGAGGCCATTGCCATTGGGTCTGCAGT
CTCCAATGGGCAGAAGGACTTTGACACCATTGTGGCTGTGAGGCACCCCTACAGTGATGAGGTGGACAGG
TCCATCAGAGTGGTGTCCCCCTGTGGCATGTGCAGGGAGCTCATCTCAGACTATGCCCCTGATTGCTTTG
TTCTGATTGAGATGAATGGCAAGCTGGTCAAGACAACCATTGAGGAGCTGATTCCACTGAAATACACCAG
AAACTAAAAGTAGCGCGTTAAGTCGACAATCAACCTCTGGATTACAAAATTTGTGAAAGATTGACTGGTA
TTCTTAACTATGTTGCTCCTTTTACGCTATGTGGATACGCTGCTTTAATGCCTTTGTATCATGCTATTGC
TTCCCGTATGGCTTTCATTTTCTCCTCCTTGTATAAATCCTGGTTGCTGTCTCTTTATGAGGAGTTGTGG
CCCGTTGTCAGGCAACGTGGCGTGGTGTGCACTGTGTTTGCTGACGCAACCCCCACTGGTTGGGGCATTG
CCACCACCTGTCAGCTCCTTTCCGGGACTTTCGCTTTCCCCCTCCCTATTGCCACGGCGGAACTCATCGC
CGCCTGCCTTGCCCGCTGCTGGACAGGGGCTCGGCTGTTGGGCACTGACAATTCCGTGGTGTTGTCGGGG
AAATCATCGTCCTTTCCTTGGCTGCTCGCCTGTGTTGCCACCTGGATTCTGCGCGGGACGTCCTTCTGCT
ACGTCCCTTCGGCCCTCAATCCAGCGGACCTTCCTTCCCGCGGCCTGCTGCCGGCTCTGCGGCCTCTTCC
GCGTCTTCGCCTTCGCCCTCAGACGAGTCGGATCTCCCTTTGGGCCGCCTCCCCGCGTCGACTTTAAGAC
CAATGACTTACAAGGCAGCTGTAGATCTTAGCCACTTTTTAAAAGAAAAGGGGGGACTGGAAGGGCTAAT
TCACTCCCAACGAAGACAAGATCTGCTTTTTGCTTGTACTGGGTCTCTCTGGTTAGACCAGATCTGAGCC
TGGGAGCTCTCTGGCTAACTAGGGAACCCACTGCTTAAGCCTCAATAAAGCTTGCCTTGAGTGCTTCAAG
TAGTGTGTGCCCGTCTGTTGTGTGACTCTGGTAACTAGAGATCCCTCAGACCCTTTTAGTCAGTGTGGAA
AATCTCTAGCAGTACGTATAGTAGTTCATGTCATCTTATTATTCAGTATTTATAACTTGCAAAGAAATGA
ATATCAGAGAGTGAGAGGAACTTGTTTATTGCAGCTTATAATGGTTACAAATAAAGCAATAGCATCACAA
ATTTCACAAATAAAGCATTTTTTTCACTGCATTCTAGTTGTGGTTTGTCCAAACTCATCAATGTATCTTA
TCATGTCTGGCTCTAGCTATCCCGCCCCTAACTCCGCCCATCCCGCCCCTAACTCCGCCCAGTTCCGCCC
ATTCTCCGCCCCATGGCTGACTAATTTTTTTTATTTATGCAGAGGCCGAGGCCGCCTCGGCCTCTGAGCT
ATTCCAGAAGTAGTGAGGAGGCTTTTTTGGAGGCCTAGGGACGTACCCAATTCGCCCTATAGTGAGTCGT
ATTACGCGCGCTCACTGGCCGTCGTTTTACAACGTCGTGACTGGGAAAACCCTGGCGTTACCCAACTTAA
TCGCCTTGCAGCACATCCCCCTTTCGCCAGCTGGCGTAATAGCGAAGAGGCCCGCACCGATCGCCCTTCC
CAACAGTTGCGCAGCCTGAATGGCGAATGGG
[124 nt withheld, positions 5702-5825]
C
[91 nt withheld, positions 5827-5917]
A
[49 nt withheld, positions 5919-5967]
CCTTTGACGTTGGAGTCCACGTTCTTT
[37 nt withheld, positions 5995-6031]
ACCCTATCTCGGTCTATTCTTTTGATTTATAAGGGATTTTGCCGATTTCGGCCTATTGGTTAAAAAATGA
GCTGATTTAACAAAAATTTAACGCGAATTTTAACAAAATATTAACGCTTACAATTTAGGTGGCACTTTTC
GGGGAAATGTGCGCGGAACCCCTATTTGTTTATTTTTCTAAATACATTCAAATATGTATCCGCTCATGAG
ACAATAACCCTGATAAATGCTTCAATAATATTGAAAAAGGAAGAGTATGAGTATTCAACATTTCCGTGTC
GCCCTTATTCCCTTTTTTGCGGCATTTTGCCTTCCTGTTTTTGCTCACCCAGAAACGCTGGTGAAAGTAA
AAGATGCTGAAGATCAGTTGGGTGCACGAGTGGGTTACATCGAACTGGATCTCAACAGCGGTAAGATCCT
TGAGAGTTTTCGCCCCGAAGAACGTTTTCCAATGATGAGCACTTTTAAAGTTCTGCTATGTGGCGCGGTA
TTATCCCGTATTGACGCCGGGCAAGAGCAACTCGGTCGCCGCATACACTATTCTCAGAATGACTTGGTTG
AGTACTCACCAGTCACAGAAAAGCATCTTACGGATGGCATGACAGTAAGAGAATTATGCAGTGCTGCCAT
AACCATGAGTGATAACACTGCGGCCAACTTACTTCTGACAACGATCGGAGGACCGAAGGAGCTAACCGCT
TTTTTGCACAACATGGGGGATCATGTAACTCGCCTTGATCGTTGGGAACCGGAGCTGAATGAAGCCATAC
CAAACGACGAGCGTGACACCACGATGCCTGTAGCAATGGCAACAACGTTGCGCAAACTATTAACTGGCGA
ACTACTTACTCTAGCTTCCCGGCAACAATTAATAGACTGGATGGAGGCGGATAAAGTTGCAGGACCACTT
CTGCGCTCGGCCCTTCCGGCTGGCTGGTTTATTGCTGATAAATCTGGAGCCGGTGAGCGTGGGTCTCGCG
GTATCATTGCAGCACTGGGGCCAGATGGTAAGCCCTCCCGTATCGTAGTTATCTACACGACGGGGAGTCA
GGCAACTATGGATGAACGAAATAGACAGATCGCTGAGATAGGTGCCTCACTGATTAAGCATTGGTAACTG
TCAGACCAAGTTTACTCATATATACTTTAGATTGATTTAAAACTTCATTTTTAATTTAAAAGGATCTAGG
TGAAGATCCTTTTTGATAATCTCATGACCAAAATCCCTTAACGTGAGTTTTCGTTCCACTGAGCGTCAGA
CCCCGTAGAAAAGATCAAAGGATCTTCTTGAGATCCTTTTTTTCTGCGCGTAATCTGCTGCTTGCAAACA
AAAAAACCACCGCTACCAGCGGTGGTTTGTTTGCCGGATCAAGAGCTACCAACTCTTTTTCCGAAGGTAA
CTGGCTTCAGCAGAGCGCAGATACCAAATACTGTTCTTCTAGTGTAGCCGTAGTTAGGCCACCACTTCAA
GAACTCTGTAGCACCGCCTACATACCTCGCTCTGCTAATCCTGTTACCAGTGGCTGCTGCCAGTGGCGAT
AAGTCGTGTCTTACCGGGTTGGACTCAAGACGATAGTTACCGGATAAGGCGCAGCGGTCGGGCTGAACGG
GGGGTTCGTGCACACAGCCCAGCTTGGAGCGAACGACCTACACCGAACTGAGATACCTACAGCGTGAGCT
ATGAGAAAGCGCCACGCTTCCCGAAGGGAGAAAGGCGGACAGGTATCCGGTAAGCGGCAGGGTCGGAACA
GGAGAGCGCACGAGGGAGCTTCCAGGGGGAAACGCCTGGTATCTTTATAGTCCTGTCGGGTTTCGCCACC
TCTGACTTGAGCGTCGATTTTTGTGATGCTCGTCAGGGGGGCGGAGCCTATGGAAAAACGCCAGCAACGC
GGCCTTTTTACGGTTCCTGGCCTTTTGCTGGCCTTTTGCTCACATGTTCTTTCCTGCGTTATCCCCTGAT
TCTGTGGATAACCGTATTACCGCCTTTGAGTGAGCTGATACCGCTCGCCGCAGCCGAACGACCGAGCGCA
GCGAGTCAGTGAGCGAGGAAGCGGAAGAGCGCCCAATACGCAAACCGCCTCTCCCCGCGCGTTGGCCGAT
TCATTAATGCAGCTGGCACGACAGGTTTCCCGACTGGAAAGCGGGCAGTGAGCGCAACGCAATTAATGTG
AGTTAGCTCACTCATTAGGCACCCCAGGCTTTACACTTTATGCTTCCGGCTCGTATGTTGTGTGGAATTG
TGAGCGGATAACAATTTCACACAGGAAACAGCTATGACCATGATTACGCCAAGCGCGCAATTAACCCTCA
CTAAAGGGAACAAAAGCTGGAGCTGCAAGC
Features (pLannotate 1.2.2; 29 found; start..end, strand, type, name):
      5..231     +  promoter       RSV promoter: Rous sarcoma virus enhancer/promoter
    232..412     +  LTR            5' LTR (truncated): truncated 5' long terminal repeat (LTR) from HIV-1
    459..584     +  misc_feature   HIV-1 Ψ: packaging signal of human immunodeficiency virus type 1
    568..931     +  CDS            HIV-1 gag (fragment): gag protein from human immunodeficiency virus 1; gag
   1077..1310    +  misc_feature   RRE: The Rev response element (RRE) of HIV-1 allows for Rev-dependent mRNA export from the nucleus to the cytoplasm.
   1687..1713    +  CDS            Rev (fragment): human immunodeficiency virus 1 (HIV-1) Rev protein; rev; enhances nuclear export of unspliced and incompletely spliced viral mRNAs
   1717..1957    +  promoter       U6 promoter: RNA polymerase III promoter for human U6 snRNA
   2010..2048    +  misc_RNA       tracrRNA (fragment): trans-activating CRISPR RNA for the Streptococcus pyogenes CRISPR/Cas9 system
   2420..2463    +  misc_RNA       tracrRNA (fragment): trans-activating CRISPR RNA for the Streptococcus pyogenes CRISPR/Cas9 system
   2546..2663    +  misc_feature   cPPT/CTS: central polypurine tract and central termination sequence of HIV-1
   2732..2943    +  promoter       EF-1α core promoter: core promoter for human elongation factor EF-1α
   2996..3712    +  CDS            EGFP: EGFP is a basic (constitutively fluorescent) green fluorescent protein published in 1996, derived from Aequorea victoria. It is reported to be a rapidly-maturing weak dimer with moderate acid sensitivity.
   3785..4204    +  CDS            bsr: BSR_BACCE - Experimental evidence at protein level: Swiss-Prot protein existence level 1. Catalyzes the deamination of the cytosine moiety of the antibiotics blasticidin S, cytomycin and acetylblasticidin S. From Bacillus cereus.
   4228..4816    +  misc_feature   WPRE: woodchuck hepatitis virus posttranscriptional regulatory element
   4867..4886    +  misc_feature   cPPT/CTS (fragment): central polypurine tract and central termination sequence of HIV-1
   4888..5121    +  LTR            3' LTR (ΔU3): self-inactivating 3' long terminal repeat (LTR) from HIV-1
   5199..5320    +  polyA_signal   SV40 poly(A) signal: SV40 polyadenylation signal
   5360..5495    +  rep_origin     SV40 ori: SV40 origin of replication
   5516..5534    -  promoter       T7 promoter: promoter for bacteriophage T7 RNA polymerase
   5542..5697    +  CDS            lacZα (fragment): LacZα fragment of β-galactosidase; lacZ fragment
   5702..6130    +  rep_origin     f1 ori (sequence partly withheld): f1 bacteriophage origin of replication; arrow indicates direction of (+) strand synthesis
   6183..6287    +  promoter       AmpR promoter: bla
   6288..7148    +  CDS            AmpR: β-lactamase; bla; confers resistance to ampicillin, carbenicillin, and related antibiotics
   7319..7907    +  rep_origin     ori: high-copy-number ColE1/pMB1/pBR322/pUC origin of replication
   8090..8182    +  CDS            lacI (fragment): lac repressor; lacI; The lac repressor binds to the lac operator to inhibit transcription in E. coli. This inhibition can be relieved by adding lactose or isopropyl-β-D-thiogalactopyranoside (IPTG).
   8195..8216    +  protein_bind   CAP binding site: CAP binding activates transcription in the presence of cAMP. E. coli catabolite activator protein
   8231..8261    +  promoter       lac promoter: promoter for the E. coli lac operon
   8269..8285    +  protein_bind   lac operator: The lac repressor binds to the lac operator to inhibit transcription in E. coli. This inhibition can be relieved by adding lactose or isopropyl-β-D-thiogalactopyranoside (IPTG). lac repressor encoded by lacI
   8330..8348    +  promoter       T3 promoter: promoter for bacteriophage T3 RNA polymerase
