[The description below was written by a language model from this plasmid's Addgene catalogue record and pLannotate feature annotations shown in this document.]
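Description:
sgYAP-R-2 is a third-generation, self-inactivating lentiviral CRISPR guide vector built on the LentiVi backbone and designed to knock out human YAP1. It carries two guide RNA cassettes rather than one: the record lists two spacer sequences and names hU6 and bU6 (human and bovine U6) as the RNA polymerase III promoters. The feature table annotates the human U6 promoter followed by two separate fragments of S. pyogenes tracrRNA scaffold. This fits a tandem dual-sgRNA arrangement, although the second U6 promoter is not itself annotated. No Cas9 coding sequence appears in the feature table, so the nuclease must be supplied separately, for example by a Cas9-expressing target cell line.

Downstream of the guide cassettes and a cPPT/CTS element, an EFS (EF-1α core) promoter drives EGFP linked to the blasticidin S deaminase gene (bsr). The catalogue describes this as GFP-P2A-BlastR, so transduced cells can be tracked by fluorescence or selected with blasticidin from a single transcript, and a WPRE boosts its expression. The viral framework consists of an RSV promoter fused to a truncated HIV-1 5' LTR for Tat-independent genomic RNA production, the Ψ packaging signal with a partial gag sequence, the RRE for Rev-dependent export, and a ΔU3 3' LTR that inactivates LTR promoter activity after integration. An SV40 poly(A) signal and SV40 origin follow.

In bacteria the plasmid replicates from a high-copy pUC-type origin under ampicillin selection, and an f1 origin and lac-region remnants are also present. The associated work concerns YAP/TAZ dependencies in human cancer, where such vectors serve for YAP1 loss-of-function experiments.
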