Addgene plasmid #229446: sgYAP-R-2
Purpose: knockout of YAP1
Depositing lab: Christopher Vakoc. Depositing organization: Cold Spring Harbor Laboratory. Publication: MARK2/MARK3 kinases are catalytic co-dependencies of YAP/TAZ in human cancer. Klingbeil O, Skopelitis D, Tonelli C, Yoshimoto T, Alpsoy A, Panepinto MC, Minicozzi F, Merrill JR, Cafiero AM, Aggarwal D, Russo S, Ha T, Demerdash OE, Wee TL, Spector DL, Lyons SK, Tuveson DA, Cifani P, Vakoc CR. Cancer Discov. 2024 Jul 26. doi: 10.1158/2159-8290.CD-23-1529. PubMed 39058094.
Backbone
  Vector backbone: LentiVi
  Vector type: Mammalian Expression, Lentiviral, CRISPR
  Selectable markers: Blasticidin ; GFP-P2A-BlastR
Growth in bacteria
  Bacterial resistance: Ampicillin, 100 μg/mL
  Growth temperature: 37°C
  Growth strain: NEB Stable
  Copy number: High Copy
Gene/Insert
  Gene/Insert name: sgYAP-R-2
  gRNA/shRNA sequence: GTGCACGATCTGATGCCCGG;TTGCGGTCAGGTCACGCCGC
  Species: H. sapiens (human)
  Entrez Gene: YAP1 (a.k.a. COB1, YAP, YAP-1, YAP2, YAP65, YKI)
  Promoter: hU6;bU6;EFS
  Cloning method: Gibson Cloning
Terms and licenses: Academic/Nonprofit Terms; Industry Terms: Not Available to Industry
How to cite: sgYAP-R-2 was a gift from Christopher Vakoc (Addgene plasmid # 229446 ; http://n2t.net/addgene:229446 ; RRID:Addgene_229446)
